>Addgene plasmid #185036 | pRAR106 | addgene full sequence | sequence record 374745 | Addgene NGS Result
TATGCTTCCGGCTGAATTCTAAAGATCTCGGCAAGGCATGAAACAGCACATCGCCAATCGGATGATGATA
GTAATCTGCCGCCCATAGCAGCAATCGCCAGACGGAGTGAGTAAACACCGGCTCACTATCCAGCACTTCG
ACTACCGCTTTTAGCTCATTGAGCGGCAGTTCGCTGGCATCGCTAACTGATACCACAATCCCGATGCGCT
CCTGCTGTTTGCCAAACGGCACGCGCACGCGACACCCAGCTTTAACCGTCATGCCTTCTGGCAGCAGATA
GTCAAAGGTACGAGGAAGCGGAACGGGCAAGGCAACGTGGGCAACGGGCATAGCATCATCCTGACTTGAA
ATTCGGTGGGTTAGTATACACATTGCCGTAGAAGAGTGCGGATCAGTTTGCATACGCTGGTTAATTTCTG
TATGATTTCGCGCCTTCGTACGAAATGATCGTATTGAAGCTATACTTTTAACATCGCGTGGTGTCTGGCG
TTAGGGCTGGAAGAGCTACGCGGCCTTAAACCGAGGTTTTCCCATGAAAAAAGATATTCACCCGAAATAC
GAAGAAATTACTGCTAGCTGCTCTTGCGGTAACGTAATGAAAATCCGCTCCACCGTTGGTCATGGTGGTG
GTGGTATGAGCAAAGGAGAAGAACTTTTCACTGGAGTTGTCCCAATTCTTGTTGAATTAGATGGTGATGT
TAATGGGCACAAATTTTCTGTCCGTGGAGAGGGTGAAGGTGATGCTACAAACGGAAAACTCACCCTTAAA
TTTATTTGCACTACTGGAAAACTACCTGTTCCGTGGCCAACACTTGTCACTACTCTGACCTATGGTGTTC
AATGCTTTTCCCGTTATCCGGATCACATGAAACGGCATGACTTTTTCAAGAGTGCCATGCCCGAAGGTTA
TGTACAGGAACGCACTATATCTTTCAAAGATGACGGGACCTACAAGACGCGTGCTGAAGTCAAGTTTGAA
GGTGATACCCTTGTTAATCGTATCGAGTTAAAGGGTATTGATTTTAAAGAAGATGGAAACATTCTTGGAC
ACAAACTCGAGTACAACTTTAACTCACACAATGTATACATCACGGCAGACAAACAAAAGAATGGAATCAA
AGCTAACTTCAAAATTCGCCACAACGTTGAAGATGGTTCCGTTCAACTAGCAGACCATTATCAACAAAAT
ACTCCAATTGGCGATGGCCCTGTCCTTTTACCAGACAACCATTACCTGTCGACACAATCTGTCCTTTCGA
AAGATCCCAACGAAAAGCGTGACCACATGGTCCTTCTTGAGTTTGTAACTGCTGCTGGGATTACACATGG
CATGGATGAGCTCTACAAATAAGGATCTGAAGCTTGGGCCCGAACAAAAACTCATCTCAGAAGAGGATCT
GAATAGCGCCGTCGACCATCATCATCATCATCATTGAGTTTAAACGGTCTCCAGCTTGGCTGTTTTGGCG
GATGAGAGAAGATTTTCAGCCTGATACAGATTAAATCAGAACGCAGAAGCGGTCTGATAAAACAGAATTT
GCCTGGCGGCAGTAGCGCGGTGGTCCCACCTGACCCCATGCCGAACTCAGAAGTGAAACGCCGTAGCGCC
GATGGTAGTGTGGGGTCTCCCCATGCGAGAGTAGGGAACTGCCAGGCATCAAATAAAACGAAAGGCTCAG
TCGAAAGACTGGGCCTTTCGTTTTATCTGTTGTTTGTCGGTGAACTGGATCCTTACTCGAGTCTAGACTG
CAGTTGATCGGGCACGTAAGAGGTTCCAACTTTCACCATAATGAAATAAGATCACTACCGGGCGTATTTT
TTGAGTTATCGAGATTTTCAGGAGCTAAGGAAGCTAAAATGGAGAAAAAAATCACTGGATATACCACCGT
TGATATATCCCAATGGCATCGTAAAGAACATTTTGAGGCATTTCAGTCAGTTGCTCAATGTACCTATAAC
CAGACCGTTCAGCTGGATATTACGGCCTTTTTAAAGACCGTAAAGAAAAATAAGCACAAGTTTTATCCGG
CCTTTATTCACATTCTTGCCCGCCTGATGAATGCTCATCCGGAATTTCGTATGGCAATGAAAGACGGTGA
GCTGGTGATATGGGATAGTGTTAACCCTTGTTACACCGTTTTCCATGAGCAAACTGAAACGTTTTCATCG
CTCTGGAGTGAATACCACGACGATTTCCGGCAGTTTCTACACATATATTCGCAAGATGTGGCGTGTTACG
GTGAAAACCTGGCCTATTTCCCTAAAGGGTTTATTGAGAATATGTTTTTCGTCTCAGCCAATCCCTGGGT
GAGTTTCACCAGTTTTGATTTAAACGTGGCCAATATGGACAACTTCTTCGCCCCCGTTTTCACCATGGGC
AAATATTATACGCAAGGCGACAAGGTGCTGATGCCGCTGGCGATTCAGGTTCATCATGCCGTTTGTGATG
GCTTCCATGTCGGCAGAATGCTTAATGAATTACAACAGTACTGCGATGAGTGGCAGGGCGGGGCGTAATT
TGATATCGAGCTCGCTTGGACTCCTGTTGATAGATCCAGTAATGACCTAAGAACTCCATCTGGATTTGTT
CAGAACGCTCGGTTGCCGCCGGGCGTTTTTTATTGGTGAGAATCCAAGCCTCCGATCAACGTCTCATTTT
CGCCAAAAGTTGGCCCAGGGCTTCCCGGTATCAACAGGGACACCAGGATTTATTTATTCTGCGAAGTGAT
CTTCCGTCACAGGTATTTATTCGGCGCAAAGTGCGTCGGGTGATGCTGCCAACTTACTGATTTAGTGTAT
GATGGTGTTTTTGAGGTGCTCCAGTGGCTTCTGTTTCTATCAGCTGTCCCTCCTGTTCAGCTACTGACGG
GGTGGTGCGTAACGGCAAAAGCACCGCCGGACATCAGCGCTAGCGGAGTGTATACTGGCTTACTATGTTG
GCACTGATGAGGGTGTCAGTGAAGTGCTTCATGTGGCAGGAGAAAAAAGGCTGCACCGGTGCGTCAGCAG
AATATGTGATACAGGATATATTCCGCTTCCTCGCTCACTGACTCGCTACGCTCGGTCGTTCGACTGCGGC
GAGCGGAAATGGCTTACGAACGGGGCGGAGATTTCCTGGAAGATGCCAGGAAGATACTTAACAGGGAAGT
GAGAGGGCCGCGGCAAAGCCGTTTTTCCATAGGCTCCGCCCCCCTGACAAGCATCACGAAATCTGACGCT
CAAATCAGTGGTGGCGAAACCCGACAGGACTATAAAGATACCAGGCGTTTCCCCCTGGCGGCTCCCTCGT
GCGCTCTCCTGTTCCTGCCTTTCGGTTTACCGGTGTCATTCCGCTGTTATGGCCGCGTTTGTCTCATTCC
ACGCCTGACACTCAGTTCCGGGTAGGCAGTTCGCTCCAAGCTGGACTGTATGCACGAACCCCCCGTTCAG
TCCGACCGCTGCGCCTTATCCGGTAACTATCGTCTTGAGTCCAACCCGGAAAGACATGCAAAAGCACCAC
TGGCAGCAGCCACTGGTAATTGATTTAGAGGAGTTAGTCTTGAAGTCATGCGCCGGTTAAGGCTAAACTG
AAAGGACAAGTTTTGGTGACTGCGCTCCTCCAAGCCAGTTACCTCGGTTCAAAGAGTTGGTAGCTCAGAG
AACCTTCGAAAAACCGCCCTGCAAGGCGGTTTTTTCGTTTTCAGAGCAAGAGATTACGCGCAGACCAAAA
CGATCTCAAGAAGATCATCTTATTAATCAGATAAAATATTTCTAGATTTCAGTGCAATTTATCTCTTCAA
ATGTAGCACCTGAAGTCAGCCCCATACGATATAAGTTGTAATTCTCATGTTTGACAGCTTATCATCGATA
AGCTTCCGATGGCGCGCCGAGAGGCTTTACACTT
Features (pLannotate 1.2.2; 15 found; start..end, strand, type, name):
     29..331     -  CDS            priA (fragment): PRIA_ECOLI - Experimental evidence at protein level: Swiss-Prot protein existence level 1. Involved in the restart of stalled replication forks. Recognizes and binds the arrested nascent DNA chain at stalled replication forks. It can open the DNA duplex, via its helicase activity, and promote assembly of the primosome and loading of the major replicative helicase DnaB onto DNA. Is also involved in initiation of normal DNA replication in various plasmids and phages. Binds to branched DNA structures that resemble D-loops or to the primosome assembly site (PAS). Binds to DNA in two distinct modes
    474..526     +  ncRNA          L31-Gammaproteobacteria: Accession: RF03157 - L31-Gammaproteobacteria ribosomal protein leader
    534..623     +  CDS            rpmE (fragment): RL31_ECOLI - Experimental evidence at protein level: Swiss-Prot protein existence level 1. Binds the 23S rRNA. From Escherichia coli (strain K12).
    636..1349    +  CDS            Superfolder GFP: Superfolder GFP is a basic (constitutively fluorescent) green fluorescent protein published in 2005, derived from Aequorea victoria. It is reported to be a very rapidly-maturing weak dimer.
   1417..1434    +  CDS            capTEV™ (fragment): composite tag for in vivo biotinylation, TEV protease cleavage, and 6xHis tagging
   1541..1656    +  ncRNA          5S rRNA: Accession: RF00001 - 5S ribosomal RNA
   1660..1706    +  terminator     rrnB T1 terminator: transcription terminator T1 from the E. coli rrnB gene
   1761..1858    +  promoter       cat promoter: promoter of the E. coli cat gene encoding chloramphenicol acetyltransferase
   1859..2518    +  CDS            CmR: chloramphenicol acetyltransferase; cat; confers resistance to chloramphenicol
   2589..2623    +  terminator     lambda t0 terminator: minimal transcription terminator from phage lambda (Scholtissek and Grosse, 1987)
   2769..2912    +  mobile_element IS1 (fragment): prokaryotic transposable element IS1
   3031..3086    -  rep_origin     RSF ori (fragment): Plasmids containing the RSF 1030 origin of replication can be propagated in E. coli cells that contain additional plasmids with compatible origins.
   3174..3719    -  rep_origin     p15A ori: Plasmids containing the medium-copy-number p15A origin of replication can be propagated in E. coli cells that contain a second plasmid with the ColE1 origin.
   3831..3855    +  promoter       tet promoter (fragment): E. coli promoter for tetracycline efflux protein gene
   3876..13      +  promoter       lac UV5 promoter (fragment) (across the origin): E. coli lac promoter with an "up" mutation
