[The description below was written by a language model from this plasmid's Addgene catalogue record and pLannotate feature annotations shown in this document.]
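Description:
pRAR106 is a 3,884 nt bacterial expression plasmid built on a pACYC-type backbone. It replicates from the p15A origin and is selected with chloramphenicol through a cat promoter-driven chloramphenicol acetyltransferase gene followed by a lambda t0 terminator. The catalogue lists it as high copy, although p15A is generally regarded as a medium-copy origin that is compatible with ColE1-type plasmids. It was assembled by Gibson cloning.

The payload is a translational reporter for the E. coli MG1655 rpmE gene, which encodes ribosomal protein L31. About 400 nt of native upstream sequence supplies the promoter. The feature table shows that this region overlaps a fragment of the divergently oriented neighbouring gene priA, which is presumably a genomic carry-over rather than a functional element. Next comes the rpmE 5'UTR, annotated as the gammaproteobacterial L31 ribosomal protein leader RNA and carrying a G79U point mutation. The first 90 nt of the rpmE coding sequence are then joined through a glycine linker to superfolder GFP. A short His-tag-like match is annotated downstream of sfGFP, and transcription ends in an rrnB-derived terminator region containing 5S rRNA sequence and the T1 terminator. Small fragments annotated as IS1, RSF ori, and the tet and lacUV5 promoters appear to be backbone remnants.

Because the native promoter, leader and early coding sequence are retained, sfGFP fluorescence reports both transcriptional and leader-mediated post-transcriptional control of L31 expression. The associated work concerns Zur- and zinc-dependent regulation of L31 through RNA-mediated repression involving the paralog L31p. The G79U variant presumably tests the contribution of that leader nucleotide, though the record does not state its specific effect.
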