Addgene plasmid #185036: pRAR106
Purpose: 400 nt l31 promoter region, l31 5'UTR G79U mutation, 90 nt of l31 coding region, glycine linker, sfGFP, trrnB
Depositing lab: Julius Lucks. Depositing organization: Northwestern University. Publication: Zur and zinc increase expression of E. coli ribosomal protein L31 through RNA-mediated repression of the repressor L31p. Rasmussen RA, Wang S, Camarillo JM, Sosnowski V, Cho BK, Goo YA, Lucks JB, O'Halloran TV. Nucleic Acids Res. 2022 Dec 9;50(22):12739-12753. doi: 10.1093/nar/gkac1086. PubMed 36533433.
Backbone
  Vector backbone: p15A oripACYC
  Vector type: Bacterial Expression
Growth in bacteria
  Bacterial resistance: Chloramphenicol, 25 μg/mL
  Growth temperature: 37°C
  Growth strain: DH5alpha
  Copy number: High Copy
Gene/Insert
  Gene/Insert name: L31-sfGFP (alt name: rpmE-sfGFP)
  Species: E. coli MG1655
  Mutation: G79U mutation of rpmE 5'UTR, Only first 90 nt of rpmE coding present
  Cloning method: Gibson Cloning
Terms and licenses: Academic/Nonprofit Terms; Industry Terms: Not Available to Industry
How to cite: pRAR106 was a gift from Julius Lucks (Addgene plasmid # 185036 ; http://n2t.net/addgene:185036 ; RRID:Addgene_185036)
